>Addgene plasmid #202294 | pAJT195 | addgene full sequence | sequence record 408081 | Addgene NGS Result
CCTAACCTTAACTTTTACGCAGGTTCAGCTTGGAAACACAGAAAAAAGCCCGCACCTGACAGTGCGGGCT
TTTTTTTTCGACCAAAGGCTCGGTACCAAATTCCAGAAAAGACACCCGAAAGGGTGTTTTTTCGTTTTGG
TCCAGGCGGTAATACGGTTATCCACAGAATCCGGGGATAACGCAGGAAAGAACATGTTAGCAAAAGGCCA
GCAAAAGGCCAGGAACCGTAAAAATGATTCGCACGGGCCCATGGCTAATTCCCATGTCAGCCGTTAAGTG
TTCCTGTGTCACTCAAAATTGCTTTGAGAGGCTCTAAGGGCTTCTCAGTGCGTTACATCCCTGGCTTGTT
GTCCACAACCGTTAAACCTTAAAAGCTTTAAAAGCCTTATATATTCTTTTTTTTCTTATAAAACTTAAAA
CCTTAGAGGCTATTTAAGTTGCTGATTTATATTAATTTTATTGTTCAAACATGAGAGCTTAGTACGTGAA
ACATGAGAGCTTAGTACGTTAGCCATGAGAGCTTAGTACGTTAGCCATGAGGGTTTAGTTCGTTAAACAT
GAGAGCTTAGTACGTTAAACATGAGAGCTTAGTACGTGAAACATGAGAGCTTAGTACGTACTATCAACAG
GTTGAACTGCTGATCTTCAGATCCTCTACGCCGGACGCATCGTGGCCGGATCTTCTTGTAGCTTATCGGC
CAGCCTCGCAGAGCAGGATTCCCGTTGAGCACCGCCAGGTGCGAATAAGGGACAGTGAAGAAGGAACACC
CGCTCGCGGGTGGGCCTACTTCACCTATCCTGCCCGGCTGACGCCGTTGGATACACCAAGGAAAGTCTAC
ACGAACCCTTTGGCAAAATCCTGTATATCGTGCGAAAAAGGATGGATATACCGAAAAAATCGCTATAATG
ACCCCGAAGCAGGGTTATGCAGCGGAAAGTATACCTTAAGCTTGGATTCTCACCATAAAAAACGCCCGGC
GGCAACCGAGCGTTCTGAACAAATCCAGATGGAGTTCTGAGGTCATTACTGGATCTATCAACAGGAGTCC
AAGCGAGCTTTACGCCCCGCCCTGCCACTCATCGCAGTACTGTTGTAATTCATTAAGCATTCTGCCGACA
TGGAAGCCATCACAAACGGCATGATGAACCTGAATCGCCAGCGGCATCAGCACCTTGTCGCCTTGCGTAT
AATATTTGCCCATGGTGAAAACGGGGGCGAAGAAGTTGTCCATATTGGCCACGTTTAAATCAAAACTGGT
GAAACTCACCCAGGGATTGGCTGAGACGAAAAACATATTCTCAATAAACCCTTTAGGGAAATAGGCCAGG
TTTTCATCGTAACACGCCACATCTTGCGAATATATGTGTAGAAACTGCCGGAAATCGTCGTGGTATTCAC
TCCAGAGCGATGAAAACGTTTCAGTTTGCTCATGGAAAACGGTGTAACAAGGGTGAACACTATCCCATAT
CACCAGCTCACCGTCTTTCATTGCCATACGAAATTCCGGATGAGCATTCATCAGGCGGGCAAGAATGTGA
ATAAAGGCCGGATAAAACTTGTGCTTATTTTTCTTTACGGTATTTAAAAAGGCCGTAATATCCAGCTGAA
CGGTCTGGTTATAGGTACATTGAGCAACTGACTGAAATGCCTCAAAATGTTCTTTACGATGCCATTGGGA
TATATCAACGGTGGTATATCCAGTGATTTTTTTCTCCATTTTAGCTTCCTTAGCTCCTGAAAATCTCGAT
AACTCAAAAAATACGCCCGGTAGTGATCTTATTTCATTATGGTGAAAGTTGGAACCTCTTACGTGCCGAT
CAACGTCTCATTTTCGCCAATTTAAATCGTAATTATTGGGGACCCTGTATTTAGAAAAATAAACAAATAG
GCATGGTCTAAGAAACCATTATTATCATGACATTAACCTATAAAAATAGAAGTTCCTATTCCGAAGTTCC
TATTCTCTAGAAAGTATAGGAACTTCGGATCCGAATTCGAGCTCCGTCGACACTAGTGCGGCCGCACTCG
AGGGCATCAGAGCAGATTGGGAGGTGTCTTCATCATTTACAGCTAGCTCAGTCCTAGGTATTATGCTAGC
CAGTTAGCTGTCACCGGATGTGCTTTCCGGTCTGATGAGTCCGTGAGGACGAAACAGCCTCTACAAATAA
TTTTGTTTAATCACACAGGAAAGTACTAGATGAGCAAAGGAGAAGAACTTTTCACTGGAGTTGTCCCAAT
TCTTGTTGAATTAGATGGTGATGTTAATGGGCACAAATTTTCTGTCCGTGGAGAGGGTGAAGGTGATGCT
ACAAACGGAAAACTCACCCTTAAATTTATTTGCACTACTGGAAAACTACCTGTTCCGTGGCCAACACTTG
TCACTACTCTGACCTATGGTGTTCAATGCTTTTCCCGTTATCCGGATCACATGAAACGGCATGACTTTTT
CAAGAGTGCCATGCCCGAAGGTTATGTACAGGAACGCACTATATCTTTCAAAGATGACGGGACCTACAAG
ACGCGTGCTGAAGTCAAGTTTGAAGGTGATACCCTTGTTAATCGTATCGAGTTAAAGGGTATTGATTTTA
AAGAAGATGGAAACATTCTTGGACACAAACTCGAGTACAACTTTAACTCACACAATGTATACATCACGGC
AGACAAACAAAAGAATGGAATCAAAGCTAACTTCAAAATTCGCCACAACGTTGAAGATGGTTCCGTTCAA
CTAGCAGACCATTATCAACAAAATACTCCAATTGGCGATGGCCCTGTCCTTTTACCAGACAACCATTACC
TGTCGACACAATCTGTCCTTTCGAAAGATCCCAACGAAAAGCGTGACCACATGGTCCTTCTTGAGTTTGT
AACTGCTGCTGGGATTACACATGGCATGGATGAGCTCTACAAATAATACTAGAGCCAGGCATCAAATAAA
ACGAAAGGCTCAGTCGAAAGACTGGGCCTTTCGTTTTATCTGTTGTTTGTCGGTGAACGCTCTCATGTGA
AGACATGCTTGTGTTATAAACCTGTGTGAGAGTTAAGTTTACATG
Features (pLannotate 1.2.2; 12 found; start..end, strand, type, name):
    265..653     -  rep_origin     R6K γ ori: γ replication origin from E. coli plasmid R6K; requires the R6K initiator protein pi for replication
    697..805     -  oriT           oriT: incP origin of transfer
    965..999     -  terminator     lambda t0 terminator: minimal transcription terminator from phage lambda (Scholtissek and Grosse, 1987)
   1060..1719    -  CDS            CmR: chloramphenicol acetyltransferase; cat; confers resistance to chloramphenicol
   1720..1822    -  promoter       cat promoter: promoter of the E. coli cat gene encoding chloramphenicol acetyltransferase
   1866..1891    -  promoter       AmpR promoter (fragment): bla
   1939..1986    +  protein_bind   FRT: FLP-mediated recombination occurs in the 8-bp core sequence TCTAGAAA (Turan and Bode, 2011). FLP recombinase from the Saccharomyces cerevisiae 2μ plasmid
   2033..2049    +  misc_feature   bom (fragment): basis of mobility region from pBR322
   2069..2100    +  promoter       J23119 promoter (fragment): bacterial promoter (Registry of Standard Biological Parts BBa J23119)
   2108..2157    +  misc_RNA       sTRSV HHRz: hammerhead ribozyme from the tobacco ringspot virus satellite RNA (Khvorova et al., 2003)
   2200..2913    +  CDS            Superfolder GFP: Superfolder GFP is a basic (constitutively fluorescent) green fluorescent protein published in 2005, derived from Aequorea victoria. It is reported to be a very rapidly-maturing weak dimer.
   2933..3004    +  terminator     rrnB T1 terminator: transcription terminator T1 from the E. coli rrnB gene
