[The description below was written by a language model from this plasmid's Addgene catalogue record and pLannotate feature annotations shown in this document.]
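Description:
pAJT195 is a small (about 3.1 kb) bacterial cloning and integration vector built on an R6K backbone. According to its catalogue entry, it serves as a Type IIS cloning plasmid for integrating payloads at a genomic landing pad called LPattB7. Replication depends on the R6K γ origin, which fires only when the pi initiator protein is supplied in trans. The plasmid is therefore maintained at low copy in a pir-expressing E. coli host and behaves as a non-replicating suicide vector in ordinary recipients. Selection is by chloramphenicol, through a chloramphenicol acetyltransferase gene driven by its native cat promoter and followed by a lambda t0 terminator. An incP origin of transfer allows the plasmid to be mobilised by conjugation from a suitable donor into target strains, consistent with the "w/ OriT" note in the record.

The recorded insert is a synthetic superfolder GFP cassette. It consists of a promoter annotated as a partial match to the constitutive J23119 promoter, an sTRSV hammerhead ribozyme that cleaves the 5' leader to insulate translation from promoter context, the sfGFP coding sequence and an rrnB T1 terminator. In a Type IIS cloning vector such a cassette commonly acts as a fluorescent placeholder that is swapped for the design of interest, although the record does not say so explicitly. The feature table annotates neither the Type IIS sites nor the attachment site that pairs with the landing pad. One FRT site lies between the resistance marker and the sfGFP cassette, which may permit FLP-mediated removal of backbone sequence after integration, though its partner site is not annotated on the plasmid. The short AmpR promoter and bom matches are only fragments. The associated work concerns insulated genomic landing pads and genetic circuits in E. coli Nissle.
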