Addgene plasmid #202294: pAJT195
Purpose: Type IIS cloning plasmid for LPattB7 integrations w/ OriT
Depositing lab: Christopher Voigt. Depositing organization: Massachusetts Institute of Technology. Publication: Redesign of an Escherichia coli Nissle treatment for phenylketonuria using insulated genomic landing pads and genetic circuits to reduce burden. Triassi AJ, Fields BD, Monahan CE, Means JM, Park Y, Doosthosseini H, Padmakumar JP, Isabella VM, Voigt CA. Cell Syst. 2023 Jun 21;14(6):512-524.e12. doi: 10.1016/j.cels.2023.05.004. PubMed 37348465.
Backbone
  Vector backbone: R6K
  Vector type: Bacterial Expression
Growth in bacteria
  Bacterial resistance: Chloramphenicol, 25 μg/mL
  Growth temperature: 37°C
  Growth strain: Pir1
  Copy number: Low Copy
Gene/Insert
  Gene/Insert name: sfGFP
  Species: Synthetic
  Cloning method: Gibson Cloning
Terms and licenses: Academic/Nonprofit Terms; Industry Terms: Not Available to Industry
How to cite: pAJT195 was a gift from Christopher Voigt (Addgene plasmid # 202294 ; http://n2t.net/addgene:202294 ; RRID:Addgene_202294)
